>Addgene plasmid #192917 | pPB-cT3G-cERP2-MAFF | addgene full sequence | sequence record 377026 | Addgene NGS Result
AGTTTACTCCCTATCAGTGATAGAGAACGTATGAAGAGTTTACTCCCTATCAGTGATAGAGAACGTATGC
AGACTTTACTCCCTATCAGTGATAGAGAACGTATAAGGAGTTTACTCCCTATCAGTGATAGAGAACGTAT
GACCAGTTTACTCCCTATCAGTGATAGAGAACGTATCTACAGTTTACTCCCTATCAGTGATAGAGAACGT
ATATCCAGTTTACTCCCTATCAGTGATAGAGAACGTATAAGCTTGCCTATATAAGCAGAGCTCGTTTAGT
GAACCGTCAGATCGCCTGGAGACGCCATCCACGCTGTTTTGACCTCCATAGAAGACACCGGGACCGATCC
AGCCTACCACAAGTTTGTACAAAAAAGTTGGCATGTCTGTGGATCCCCTATCCAGCAAAGCTCTAAAGAT
CAAGCGAGAGCTGAGCGAGAACACGCCGCACCTGTCGGACGAGGCGCTGATGGGGCTGTCGGTGCGCGAG
CTGAACCGGCATCTGCGCGGGCTCTCCGCCGAGGAGGTGACACGGCTCAAGCAGCGGCGCCGCACACTCA
AAAACCGTGGCTACGCCGCCAGCTGCCGCGTGAAGCGCGTGTGCCAGAAGGAGGAGCTGCAGAAGCAGAA
GTCGGAGCTGGAGCGCGAGGTGGACAAGCTGGCGCGCGAGAACGCCGCCATGCGCCTGGAGCTCGACGCG
CTGCGCGGCAAGTGCGAGGCGCTGCAGGGCTTCGCGCGCTCCGTGGCCGCCGCCCGCGGGCCCGCCACGC
TCGTGGCGCCGGCCAGCGTCATCACCATCGTCAAGTCCACCCCGGGCTCGGGGTCTGGCCCCGCCCACGG
CCCGGACCCCGCCCACGGCCCGGCCTCCTGCTCCTACCCAACTTTCTTGTACAAAGTGGTATACCCATAC
GATGTTCCAGATTACGCTTAGTAATGAGAAATACTCAGAAGATGTCACTCACCATAGTCCGCAGTGAAAG
ATAAATGATCCCCTGAGCACCCGTTAAGTCGTTTTAGAGCTAGAAATAGCAAGTAGGCCACTGAGCAAGA
ACTATGAATGAGATCTTTAGACATATTGCGGCCGCTTTCTCCGCGATCCAGACATGATAAGATACATTGA
TGAGTTTGGACAAACCAAAACTAGAATGCAGTGAAAAAAATGCCTTATTTGTGAAATTTGTGATGCTATT
GCCTTATTTGTAACCATTATAAGCTGCAATAAACAAGTTATCTATAACAAGAAAATATATATATAATAAG
TTATCACGTAAGTAGAACATGAAATAACAATATAATTATCGTATGAGTTAAATCTTAAAAGTCACGTAAA
AGATAATCATGCGTCATTTTGACTCACGCGGTCGTTATAGTTCAAAATCAGTGACACTTACCGCATTGAC
AAGCACGCCTCACGGGAGCTCCAAGCGGCGACTGAGATGTCCTAAATGCACAGCGACGGATTCGCGCTAT
TTAGAAAGAGAGAGCAATATTTCAAGAATGCATGCGTCAATTTTACGCAGACTATCTTTCTAGGGTTAAG
AATTCACTGGCCGTCGTTTTACAACGTCGTGACTGGGAAAACCCTGGCGTTACCCAACTTAATCGCCTTG
CAGCACATCCCCCTTTCGCCAGCTGGCGTAATAGCGAAGAGGCCCGCACCGATCGCCCTTCCCAACAGTT
GCGCAGCCTGAATGGCGAATGGCGCCTGATGCGGTATTTTCTCCTTACGCATCTGTGCGGTATTTCACAC
CGCATATGGTGCACTCTCAGTACAATCTGCTCTGATGCCGCATAGTTAAGCCAGCCCCGACACCCGCCAA
CACCCGCTGACGCGCCCTGACGGGCTTGTCTGCTCCCGGCATCCGCTTACAGACAAGCTGTGACCATGTC
TCCGGGAGCTGCATGTGTCAGAGGTTTTCACCGTCATCACCGAAACACGCGAGTTCGAAAGGGCCTCGTG
ATACGCCTATTTTTATAGGTTAATGTCATGATAATAATGGTTTCTTAGACGTCAGGTGGCACTTTTCGGG
GAAATGTGCGCGGAACCCCTATTTGTTTATTTTTCTAAATACATTCAAATATGTATCCGCTCATGAGACA
ATAACCCTGATAAATGCTTCAATAATATTGAAAAAGGAAGAGTATGAGTATTCAACATTTCCGTGTCGCC
CTTATTCCCTTTTTTGCGGCATTTTGCCTTCCTGTTTTTGCTCACCCAGAAACGCTGGTGAAAGTAAAAG
ATGCTGAAGATCAGTTGGGTGCACGAGTGGGTTACATCGAACTGGATCTCAACAGCGGTAAGATCCTTGA
GAGTTTTCGCCCCGAAGAACGTTTTCCAATGATGAGCACTTTTAAAGTTCTGCTATGTGGCGCGGTATTA
TCCCGTATTGACGCCGGGCAAGAGCAACTCGGTCGCCGCATACACTATTCTCAGAATGACTTGGTTGAGT
ACTCACCAGTCACAGAAAAGCATCTTACGGATGGCATGACAGTAAGAGAATTATGCAGTGCTGCCATAAC
CATGAGTGATAACACTGCGGCCAACTTACTTCTGACAACGATCGGAGGACCGAAGGAGCTAACCGCTTTT
TTGCACAACATGGGGGATCATGTAACTCGCCTTGATCGTTGGGAACCGGAGCTGAATGAAGCCATACCAA
ACGACGAGCGTGACACCACGATGCCTGTAGCAATGGCAACAACGTTGCGCAAACTATTAACTGGCGAACT
ACTTACTCTAGCTTCCCGGCAACAATTAATAGACTGGATGGAGGCGGATAAAGTTGCAGGACCACTTCTG
CGCTCGGCCCTTCCGGCTGGCTGGTTTATTGCTGATAAATCTGGAGCCGGTGAGCGTGGTTCACGCGGTA
TCATTGCAGCACTGGGGCCAGATGGTAAGCCCTCCCGTATCGTAGTTATCTACACGACGGGGAGTCAGGC
AACTATGGATGAACGAAATAGACAGATCGCTGAGATAGGTGCCTCACTGATTAAGCATTGGTAACTGTCA
GACCAAGTTTACTCATATATACTTTAGATTGATTTAAAACTTCATTTTTAATTTAAAAGGATCTAGGTGA
AGATCCTTTTTGATAATCTCATGACCAAAATCCCTTAACGTGAGTTTTCGTTCCACTGAGCGTCAGACCC
CGTAGAAAAGATCAAAGGATCTTCTTGAGATCCTTTTTTTCTGCGCGTAATCTGCTGCTTGCAAACAAAA
AAACCACCGCTACCAGCGGTGGTTTGTTTGCCGGATCAAGAGCTACCAACTCTTTTTCCGAAGGTAACTG
GCTTCAGCAGAGCGCAGATACCAAATACTGTTCTTCTAGTGTAGCCGTAGTTAGGCCACCACTTCAAGAA
CTCTGTAGCACCGCCTACATACCTCGCTCTGCTAATCCTGTTACCAGTGGCTGCTGCCAGTGGCGATAAG
TCGTGTCTTACCGGGTTGGACTCAAGACGATAGTTACCGGATAAGGCGCAGCGGTCGGGCTGAACGGGGG
GTTCGTGCACACAGCCCAGCTTGGAGCGAACGACCTACACCGAACTGAGATACCTACAGCGTGAGCTATG
AGAAAGCGCCACGCTTCCCGAAGGGAGAAAGGCGGACAGGTATCCGGTAAGCGGCAGGGTCGGAACAGGA
GAGCGCACGAGGGAGCTTCCAGGGGGAAACGCCTGGTATCTTTATAGTCCTGTCGGGTTTCGCCACCTCT
GACTTGAGCGTCGATTTTTGTGATGCTCGTCAGGGGGGCGGAGCCTATGGAAAAACGCCAGCAACGCGGC
CTTTTTACGGTTCCTGGCCTTTTGCTGGCCTTTTGCTCACATGTTCTTTCCTGCGTTATCCCCTGATTCT
GTGGATAACCGTATTACCGCCTTTGAGTGAGCTGATACCGCTCGCCGCAGCCGAACGACCGAGCGCAGCG
AGTCAGTGAGCGAGGAAGCGGATGAGCGCCCAATACGCAAACCGCCTCTCACCGCGCGTTGGCCGATTCA
TTAATGCAGCTGGCACGACAGGTTTCCCGACTGGAAAGCGGGCAGTGAGCGCAACGCAAACCGCCTCTCC
CCGCGCGTTGGCCGATTCATTAATGCAGCTGGCACGACAGGTTTCCCGACTGGAAAGCGGGCAGTGAGCG
CAACGCAATTAATGTGAGTTAGCTCACTCATTAGGCACCCCAGGCTTTACACTTTATGCTTCCGGCTCGT
ATGTTGTGTGGAATTGTGAGCGGATAACAATTTCACACAGGAAACAGCTATGACCATGATTACGCCAAGG
TCGACTTAACCCTAGAAAGATAATCATATTGTGACGTACGTTAAAGATAATCATGCGTAAAATTGACGCA
TGTGTTTTATCGGTCTGTATATCGAGGTTTATTTATTAATTTGAATAGATATTAAGTTTTATTATATTTA
CACTTACATACTAATAATAAATTCAACAAACAATTTATTTATGTTTATTTATTTATTAAAAAAAAACAAA
AACTCAAAATTTCTTCTATAAAGTAACAAAACTTTTAGCAGTGAAAAAAATGCTTTATTTGTGAAATTTG
TGATGCTATTGCTTTATTTGTAACCATTATAAGCTGCAATAAACAAGTTAACAACAACAATTGCATTCAT
TTTATGTTTCAGGTTCAGGGGGAGGTGTGGGAGGTTTTTTAAAGCAAGTAAAACCTCTACAAATGTGGTA
TGGCTGATTATGATCCTCTGGAGATTCATGCGCCAGGTTTTCTGGTCATGCACCACGTTCGTGGGCCCTC
AGGAACCTCCACGTCAGCGGTAACTGTGAAGCCCAGTCGCTCGTAAAAAGGAAGATTCCGGGGAGCACTG
GTTTCGAGGAACGCCGGCACGCCAGCCCGTTCCGCGGCCTCAACACCAGGAAGAACGACAGCGCTTCCCA
AACCTTTACCTTGGTGATCTGGGCTGACACCGACAGTGGCAAGAAACCACGCAGGCTCCTTTGGTCTATG
AGGAGCCAGCAAGCCCTCCATTTGCTGTTGTGCCGCCAACCTACTCCCTGACAGCTCGGCCATCCGCGGA
CCTATTTCCGCGAACACTGCGCCGGCTTCGACGCTTTCCGGAGTAGTCCAGACCGCAACTGCGGCACCAT
CGTCCGCAACCCAAACTTTACCAATGTCCAGACCCACGCGCGTAAGAAACAGCTCTTGCAACTCAGTTAC
CCTCTCTATGTGTCTGTCCGGATCTACGGTATGGCGGGTCGCTGGATAATCTGCAAATGCTGCGGCAAGT
GTTCGGACAGCCCGTGGTACATCGTCACGGGTAGCGAGCCTAACAGTGGGCTTATATTCCGTCATGGGGC
CGGGGTTCTCCTCCACGTCGCCGGCCTGCTTCAGCAGGCTGAAGTTGGTGGCGCCGCTGCCCCCGGGGAG
CATGTCAAGGTCAAAATCGTCAAGAGCGTCAGCAGGCAGCATATCAAGGTCAAAGTCGTCAAGGGCATCG
GCTGGGAGCATGTCTAAGTCAAAATCGTCAAGGGCGTCGGTCGGCCCGCCGCTTTCGCACTTTAGCTGTT
TCTCCAGGCCACATATGATTAGTTCCAGGCCGAAAAGGAAGGCAGGTTCGGCTCCCTGCCGGTCGAACAG
CTCAATTGCTTGTTTCAGAAGTGGGGGCATAGAATCGGTGGTAGGTGTCTCTCTTTCCTCTTTTGCTACT
TGATGCTCCTGTTCCTCCAATACGCAGCCCAGTGTAAAGTGGCCCACGGCGGACAGAGCGTACAGTGCGT
TCTCCAGGGAGAAGCCTTGCTGACACAGGAACGCGAGCTGATTTTCCAGGGTTTCGTACTGTTTCTCTGT
TGGGCGGGTGCCGAGATGCACTTTAGCCCCGTCACGATGTGAGAGGAGAGCACAGCGGTATGACTTGGCG
TTGTTCCGCAGAAAGTCTTGCCATGACTCGCCTTCCAGGGGGCAGGAGTGGGTATGATGCCTGTCCAGCA
TCTCGATTGGCAGGGCATCGAGCAGGGCCCGCTTGTTCTTCACGTGCCAGTACAGGGTAGGCTGCTCAAC
TCCCAGCTTTTGAGCGAGTTTCCTTGTCGTCAGGCCTTCGATACCGACTCCATTGAGTAATTCCAGAGCA
GAGTTTATGACTTTGCTCTTGTCCAGTCTAGACATCTTATCGTCATCGTCTTTGTAATCCATGGTGGCGG
ATCCCGCGTCACGACACCTGTGTTCTGGCGGCAAACCCGTTGCGAAAAAGAACGTTCACGGCGACTACTG
CACTTATATACGGTTCTCCCCCACCCTCGGGAAAAAGGCGGAGCCAGTACACGACATCACTTTCCCAGTT
TACCCCGCGCCACCTTCTCTAGGCACCGGTTCAATTGCCGACCCCTCCCCCCAACTTCTCGGGCACTGTG
GGCCATGTGCGCTCTGCCCCATGGTAATAGCCATGACTAATACGTAGATGTACTGCCAAGTAGGAAAGTG
CCATAAGGTCATGTACTGGGCATAATGCCAGGCGGGCCATTTACCGTCATTGACGTCAATAGGGGGCGTA
CTTGGCATATGATACACTTGATGTACTGCCAAGTGGGCAGTTTACCGTAAATACTCCACCCATTGACGTC
AATGGAAAGTGCCTATTGGCGTTACTATGGGAACATACGTCATTATTGACGTCAATGGGCGGGGGTCGTT
GGGCGGTCAGCCAGGCGGGCCATTTACCGTAAGTTATGTAACGCGGAACTCCATATATGGGCTATGAACT
AATGACCCCGTAATTGATTACTATTAATAACTAGTCAATAATCAATGTCATAAGCTCTAATCGCATAATC
GAGCTAAGAGCGATTAATATGCTTAGCTAGCTTAGCTAAGCTAGATTTCTCTATTCTCCCACAATATATA
GCAGCTATTAGCTTAGCAGTCCGAATACGATCGTCCACGATCCATAAGCGTAACACATTTGAGTAGCGAC
TGACGGGCACCGGAGCCACTCGAGTGGAATTATCACCTCG
Features (pLannotate 1.2.2; 28 found; start..end, strand, type, name):
      8..26      +  protein_bind   tet operator: tetO; bacterial operator O2 for the tetR and tetA genes tetracycline repressor TetR
    255..296     +  promoter       tight TRE promoter (fragment): Tet-responsive promoter PTight, consisting of seven tet operator sequences followed by the minimal CMV promoter
    360..377     +  protein_bind   attB1 (fragment): mutant version of attB; core recombination site for the Gateway® BP reaction BP Clonase™
    383..874     +  CDS            MAFF: MAFF_HUMAN - Experimental evidence at protein level: Swiss-Prot protein existence level 1. Since they lack a putative transactivation domain, the small Mafs behave as transcriptional repressors when they dimerize among themselves (PubMed:8932385). However, they seem to serve as transcriptional activators by dimerizing with other (usually larger) basic-zipper proteins, such as NFE2L1/NRF1, and recruiting them to specific DNA-binding sites. Interacts with the upstream promoter region of the oxytocin receptor gene (PubMed:8932385, PubMed:16549056). May be a transcriptional enhancer in the up-regu
    876..900     -  protein_bind   attB2: mutant version of attB; recombination site for the Gateway® BP reaction BP Clonase™
    902..930     +  CDS            3xHA (fragment): three tandem HA epitope tags
    968..990     +  promoter       SNR52 promoter (fragment): promoter for the S. cerevisiae small nucleolar RNA gene SNR52
   1011..1034    +  misc_RNA       gRNA scaffold (fragment): guide RNA scaffold for the Streptococcus pyogenes CRISPR/Cas9 system
   1095..1229    -  polyA_signal   SV40 poly(A) signal: SV40 polyadenylation signal
   1542..1699    +  CDS            lacZα (fragment): LacZα fragment of β-galactosidase; lacZ fragment
   1705..1804    -  misc_feature   bom (fragment): basis of mobility region from pBR322
   1908..1943    -  CDS            rop (fragment): Rop protein, which maintains plasmids at low copy number; rop
   2039..2143    +  promoter       AmpR promoter: bla
   2144..3004    +  CDS            AmpR: β-lactamase; bla; confers resistance to ampicillin, carbenicillin, and related antibiotics
   3175..3763    +  rep_origin     ori: high-copy-number ColE1/pMB1/pBR322/pUC origin of replication
   3946..4038    +  CDS            lacI (fragment): lac repressor; lacI; The lac repressor binds to the lac operator to inhibit transcription in E. coli. This inhibition can be relieved by adding lactose or isopropyl-β-D-thiogalactopyranoside (IPTG).
   4044..4127    +  CDS            lacI (fragment): lac repressor; lacI; The lac repressor binds to the lac operator to inhibit transcription in E. coli. This inhibition can be relieved by adding lactose or isopropyl-β-D-thiogalactopyranoside (IPTG).
   4140..4161    +  protein_bind   CAP binding site: CAP binding activates transcription in the presence of cAMP. E. coli catabolite activator protein
   4176..4206    +  promoter       lac promoter: promoter for the E. coli lac operon
   4214..4230    +  protein_bind   lac operator: The lac repressor binds to the lac operator to inhibit transcription in E. coli. This inhibition can be relieved by adding lactose or isopropyl-β-D-thiogalactopyranoside (IPTG). lac repressor encoded by lacI
   4518..4599    -  polyA_signal   SV40 poly(A) signal: SV40 polyadenylation signal
   4622..4705    -  CDS            large T antigen (fragment): large T antigen from SV40 (simian virus 40)
   4719..5315    -  CDS            pac: PUAC_STRAD - Protein predicted: Swiss-Prot protein existence level 4. Detoxification of puromycin. From Streptomyces alboniger.
   5388..5498    -  CDS            VP48: 3 tandem repeats of the minimal activation domain of herpes simplex virus VP16 (Cheng et al., 2013)
   5428..6125    -  CDS            rtTA3 (fragment): reverse tetracycline transactivator 3 activates expression from Tet-responsive promoters in the presence of doxycycline
   6178..6389    -  promoter       EF-1α core promoter: core promoter for human elongation factor EF-1α
   6390..6769    -  enhancer       CMV enhancer: human cytomegalovirus immediate early enhancer
   6970..248     +  promoter       TRE3GV promoter (fragment) (across the origin): 3rd-generation Tet-responsive promoter that can be activated by binding of Tet-On® 3G, optimized for retroviral and lentiviral vectors
