[The description below was written by a language model from this plasmid's Addgene catalogue record and pLannotate feature annotations shown in this document.]
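Description:
pPB-cT3G-cERP2-MAFF is a mammalian expression plasmid built as a barcoded piggyBac transposon vector for doxycycline-inducible expression of human MAFF, a small Maf basic-zipper transcription factor. It derives from the PB-CT3G-CERP2-MG Gateway destination backbone and is maintained in E. coli through a high-copy ColE1/pUC-type origin with ampicillin selection (AmpR). The automated feature table does not call out the piggyBac terminal repeats or the barcode described in the catalogue entry. Short hits to an SNR52 promoter, gRNA scaffold, lacZα, lacI, rop and bom are small fragments, probably backbone remnants or chance matches rather than functional parts.

The payload comprises two divergent units. In the forward direction, a third-generation Tet-responsive promoter (TRE3G-type tet operator array with a minimal CMV promoter) drives the MAFF coding sequence. The coding sequence is flanked by attB1 and attB2 sites left by Gateway recombination and is followed by an HA epitope, recorded as a C-terminal tag, and an SV40 polyadenylation signal. On the opposite strand, a CMV enhancer joined to the EF-1α core promoter constitutively expresses a reverse tetracycline transactivator (rtTA, with VP16-derived activation repeats). This is followed by puromycin N-acetyltransferase (pac) and a second SV40 poly(A) signal. How the two coding sequences are linked is not annotated. The vector is thus an all-in-one Tet-On system: cells carrying it can be selected with puromycin, and adding doxycycline lets rtTA bind the TRE and switch on MAFF.

Co-delivery with a piggyBac transposase would integrate the cassette stably into the genome. The associated work used transcription factor overexpression to direct differentiation of human iPSCs toward ovarian granulosa-like cells.
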