Addgene plasmid #192917: pPB-cT3G-cERP2-MAFF
Purpose: Barcoded piggybac transposon vector with Dox-inducible expression of MAFF
Depositing lab: George Church. Depositing organization: Harvard Medical School. Publication: Directed differentiation of human iPSCs to functional ovarian granulosa-like cells via transcription factor overexpression. Pierson Smela MD, Kramme CC, Fortuna PRJ, Adams JL, Su R, Dong E, Kobayashi M, Brixi G, Kavirayuni VS, Tysinger E, Kohman RE, Shioda T, Chatterjee P, Church GM. Elife. 2023 Feb 21;12:e83291. doi: 10.7554/eLife.83291. PubMed 36803359.
Backbone
  Vector backbone: PB-CT3G-CERP2-MG
  Backbone manufacturer: George Church (Addgene plasmid # 175503)
  Backbone size w/o insert (bp): 6509
  Vector type: Mammalian Expression
  Selectable markers: Puromycin
Growth in bacteria
  Bacterial resistance: Ampicillin, 100 μg/mL
  Growth temperature: 37°C
  Growth strain: DH5alpha
  Copy number: High Copy
Gene/Insert
  Gene/Insert name: MAFF
  Species: H. sapiens (human)
  Insert size (bp): 494
  Entrez Gene: MAFF (a.k.a. U-MAF, hMafF)
  Promoter: TET3G-miniCMV
  Tag / fusion protein: HA (C terminal on insert)
  Cloning method: Gateway Cloning
Terms and licenses: Academic/Nonprofit Terms; Industry Terms: Not Available to Industry
Depositor comments: Also expresses rTTA and puromycin acetyltransferase
How to cite: pPB-cT3G-cERP2-MAFF was a gift from George Church (Addgene plasmid # 192917 ; http://n2t.net/addgene:192917 ; RRID:Addgene_192917)
